>Addgene plasmid #73137 | pLPC myc-mRAP1 I312R | depositor partial sequence | sequence record 134507 | pLPC myc-mRAP1 I312R sequence 1179 bps
GCGGAGGCGATGGATCTGGGTAAAGACCCCAATGGGCCCACTCACTCCTCCACTCTGTTCGTGAGAGAAG
ACGGCAGCGCCATGTCGTTTTACGTGCGGCCCAGCTCGGCCAAGCGCCGGCTGTCGACGCTCATCCTGCA
CGGCGGCGGCACCGTGTGTCGGGTGCAGGAACCCGGAGCCGTGCTTCTCGCCCAGCCCGGGGAGGCGCTG
GCCGAGGCTTCGGGCGACTTCATCTCCACGCAGTACATCCTAGACTGCGTGGATCGCAACGAGAAGCTGG
ACCTGGAGGCCTATCGGCTGGGCCTGACGGAGCAGGCGTCCGATCCGAAGCCCGGGGCTTCCACCGAGGG
CTCCACGGAACCGGAGCCGCAGCCCCTGACCGGGCGCATCGCCTACACCGACGCGGAAGATGTGGCCATC
CTGACCTACGTGAAGGAGAACGCCCGTTCGCCCAGCTCGGTCACAGGCAATGCCTTGTGGAAAGCGATGG
AGAAGAGCTCGCTCACGCAGCACTCCTGGCAGTCGCTCAAGGACCGCTACCTCAAGCACCTACGGGGTCA
GGAGCACAAGTACCTGCTCGGGAACGCCCCGGTCAGCCCGTCCTCCCAGAAGCTCAAACGGAAGGCGGAG
CAGGACCCCGAGGCCGCGGATAGCGGAGAGCCACAGAACAAGAGAGCGCCAGACTTGCCTGAGGAGGAGT
GTGTGAAAGGAGAGATCAAGGAGAATGGAGAGGCAGACAACAAGCTGTTTGAGGAAGCCGCTCCGGAGTT
CGGAGAAGCCGTGGTGGATGAGAGCCCTGACTTTGAAATACATATAACGATGTGTGATGGTGATCCACCC
ACACCCGAGGAAGACTCAGAAACACAGCCAGACGAGGAGGAAGAAGAACCAAAAGTTTCTACGCAAGAAG
TGGGAACTGCCATTAAGGTGCGCCGGCAGCTAATGGAGAAGTTCAACTTGGATCTATCAACAGTTACACA
GGCCTTGCTGAAGAACAGTGGTGAGCTGGAGGCCACGTCCTCCTTCTTAGAGTCGGGGCGGAGACCCGAC
GGTTATCCCATTTGGTGCAGACAAGATGACTTAGATTTGCAGAAGGACGATGACGACACGAAAAATGCAC
TGGTCAAAAAGTTTGGAGCTCAGAACGTTGCTCGGAGGATTGAATTCCGAAAGAAATAA
