>Addgene plasmid #73137 | pLPC myc-mRAP1 I312R | addgene partial sequence | sequence record 137782 | LNCX-3 5'-ACCTACAGGTGGGGTCTTTCATTCCC-3'
TCTTTTATTTTATCGGCCCTCTAGATGCATGCTCGAGTTATTTCTTTCGGAATTCAATCCTCCGAGCAAC
GTTCTGAGCTCCAAACTTTTTGACCAGTGCATTTTTCGTGTCGTCATCGTCCTTCTGCAAATCTAAGTCA
TCTTGTCTGCACCAAATGGGATAACCGTCGGGTCTCCGCCCCGACTCTAAGAAGGAGGACGTGGCCTCCA
GCTCACCACTGTTCTTCAGCAAGGCCTGTGTAACTGTTGATAGATCCAAGTTGAACTTCTCCATTAGCTG
CCGGCGCACCTTAATGGCAGTTCCCACTTCTTGCGTAGAAACTTTTGGTTCTTCTTCCTCCTCGTCTGGC
TGTGTTTCTGAGTCTTCCTCGGGTGTGGGTGGATCACCATCACACATCGTTATATGTATTTCAAAGTCAG
GGCTCTCATCCACCACGGCTTCTCCGAACTCCGGAGCGGCTTCCTCAAACAGCTTGTTGTCTGCCTCTCC
ATTCTCCTTGATCTCTCCTTTCACACACTCCTCCTCAGGCAAGTCTGGCGCTCTCTTGTTCTGTGGCTCT
CCGCTATCCGCGGCCTCGGGGTCCTGCTCCGCCTTCCGTTTGAGCTTCTGGGAGGACGGGCTGACCGGGG
CGTTCCCGAGCAGGTACTTGTGCTCCTGACCCCGTAGGTGCTTGAGGTAGCGGTCCTTGAGCGACTGCCA
GGAGTGCTGCGTGAGCGAGCTCTTCTCCATCGCTTTCCACAAGGCATTGCCTGTGACCGAGCTGGGCGAA
CGGGCGTT
