>Addgene plasmid #73137 | pLPC myc-mRAP1 I312R | addgene partial sequence | sequence record 137784 | CMV-F 5'-CGCAAATGGGCGGTAGGCGTG-3'
AGAGCTCTCTGGCTACTAGAGAACCCACTGCTTACTGGCTTATCGAAATTAATACGACTCACTATAGGGA
GACCCAAGCTTGGTACCGAGCTCGGATCAGCCACCATGGAACAAAAGTTGATTTCTGAAGAAGATTTGTT
AAGAAAGAGAGGATCCGCGGAGGCGATGGATCTGGGTAAAGACCCCAATGGGCCCACTCACTCCTCCACT
CTGTTCGTGAGAGAAGACGGCAGCGCCATGTCGTTTTACGTGCGGCCCAGCTCGGCCAAGCGCCGGCTGT
CGACGCTCATCCTGCACGGCGGCGGCACCGTGTGTCGGGTGCAGGAACCCGGAGCCGTGCTTCTCGCCCA
GCCCGGGGAGGCGCTGGCCGAGGCTTCGGGCGACTTCATCTCCACGCAGTACATCCTAGACTGCGTGGAT
CGCAACGAGAAGCTGGACCTGGAGGCCTATCGGCTGGGCCTGACGGAGCAGGCGTCCGATCCGAAGCCCG
GGGCTTCCACCGAGGGCTCCACGGAACCGGAGCCGCAGCCCCTGACCGGGCGCATCGCCTACACCGACGC
GGAAGATGTGGCCATCCTGACCTACGTGAAGGAGAACGCCCGTTCGCCCAGCTCGGTCACAGGCAATGCC
TTGTGGAAAGCGATGGAGAAGAGCTCGCTCACGCAGCACTCCTGGCAGTCGCTCAAGGACCGCTACCTCA
AGCACCTACGGGGTCAGGAGCACAAGTACCTGCTCGGGAACGCCCCGGTCAGCCCGTCCTCCCAGAAGCT
CAAACGGAAGG
