[The description below was written by a language model from this plasmid's Addgene catalogue record.]
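Description:
pLPC myc-mRAP1 I312R is a mammalian expression plasmid built on the pLPC backbone and carrying the mouse Rap1 coding sequence (gene symbol Terf2ip) with an N-terminal myc epitope tag. The record lists a backbone of about 5.5 kb, an insert of about 1.3 kb and a total size of about 7.8 kb; these figures do not add up exactly, and no feature table is provided to resolve the difference. The plasmid is propagated in bacteria under ampicillin selection, and puromycin resistance allows selection of mammalian cells that have taken up the construct. The catalogue entry classifies the vector simply as mammalian expression and does not state the promoter driving the insert, the origin of replication, the copy number or any viral elements.

The insert carries a single point mutation, isoleucine to arginine at amino acid 312 (I312R). RAP1 is known as a component of the telomere-associated shelterin complex, and the associated publication concerns a non-telomeric role for Rap1 in regulating metabolism and protecting against obesity. The record does not say what functional consequence the I312R substitution is intended to have, so its effect on protein interactions or localisation cannot be stated from the fields given. The myc tag permits detection or immunoprecipitation of the exogenous protein with anti-myc antibodies and distinguishes it from endogenous RAP1. As recorded, the construct's purpose is to express myc-tagged mutant mouse RAP1 in mammalian cells, with puromycin available to enrich for or establish expressing populations, presumably for comparison with the wild-type protein.
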