Addgene plasmid #73137: pLPC myc-mRAP1 I312R
Purpose: Expression of myc-tagged mRAP1 with single point mutatoin I312R
Depositing lab: Agnel Sfeir. Depositing organization: NYU Grossman School of Medicine. Publication: Nontelomeric role for Rap1 in regulating metabolism and protecting against obesity. Yeung F, Ramirez CM, Mateos-Gomez PA, Pinzaru A, Ceccarini G, Kabir S, Fernandez-Hernando C, Sfeir A. Cell Rep. 2013 Jun 27;3(6):1847-56. doi: 10.1016/j.celrep.2013.05.032. Epub 2013 Jun 20. PubMed 23791522.
Backbone
  Vector backbone: pLPC
  Backbone size w/o insert (bp): 5500
  Total vector size (bp): 7800
  Vector type: Mammalian Expression
  Selectable markers: Puromycin
Growth in bacteria
  Bacterial resistance: Ampicillin, 100 μg/mL
  Growth temperature: 37°C
  Growth strain: NEB Stable
  Copy number: Unknown
Gene/Insert
  Gene/Insert name: Rap1
  Species: M. musculus (mouse)
  Insert size (bp): 1300
  Mutation: isoleucine changed to an arginine at amino acid 312
  Entrez Gene: Terf2ip (a.k.a. Rap1)
  Tag / fusion protein: myc (N terminal on insert)
Terms and licenses: Academic/Nonprofit Terms; Industry Terms: Not Available to Industry
How to cite: pLPC myc-mRAP1 I312R was a gift from Agnel Sfeir (Addgene plasmid # 73137 ; http://n2t.net/addgene:73137 ; RRID:Addgene_73137)
